>Addgene plasmid #117609 | pEPOR2KN0042 | addgene full sequence | sequence record 228339 | Addgene NGS Result
GAACACTCTGTGCCGATGTATCACCTCTCGCAAGAATTCAAGCTTGGAGGTCAACATGGTGGAGCACGAC
ACTCTGGTCTACTCCAAAAATGTCAAAGATACAGTCTCAGAAGATCAAAGGGCTATTGAGACTTTTCAAC
AAAGGATAATTTCGGGAAACCTCCTCGGATTCCATTGCCCAGCTATCTGTCACTTCATCGAAAGGACAGT
AGAAAAGGAAGGTGGCTCCTACAAATGCCATCATTGCGATAAAGGAAAGGCTATCATTCAAGATCTCTCT
GCCGACAGTGGTCCCAAAGATGGACCCCCACCCACGAGGAGCATCGTGGAAAAAGAAGAGGTTCCAACCA
CGTCTACAAAGCAAGTGGATTGATGTGATAACATGGTGGAGCACGACACTCTGGTCTACTCCAAAAATGT
CAAAGATACAGTCTCAGAAGATCAAAGGGCTATTGAGACTTTTCAACAAAGGATAATTTCGGGAAACCTC
CTCGGATTCCATTGCCCAGCTATCTGTCACTTCATCGAAAGGACAGTAGAAAAGGAAGGTGGCTCCTACA
AATGCCATCATTGCGATAAAGGAAAGGCTATCATTCAAGATCTCTCTGCCGACAGTGGTCCCAAAGATGG
ACCCCCACCCACGAGGAGCATCGTGGAAAAAGAAGAGGTTCCAACCACGTCTACAAAGCAAGTGGATTGA
TGTGACATCTCCACTGACGTAAGGGATGACGCACAATCCCACTATCCTTCGCAAGACCCTTCCTCTATAT
AAGGAAGTTCATTTCATTTGGAGAGGACACGCTCGAGTATAAGAGCTCATTTTTACAACAATTACCAACA
ACAACAAACAACAAACAACATTACAATTACATTTACAATTATCGATACAATGGACAAGAAGTACTCCATT
GGGCTCGATATCGGCACAAACAGCGTCGGCTGGGCCGTCATTACGGACGAGTACAAGGTGCCGAGCAAAA
AATTCAAAGTTCTGGGCAATACCGATCGCCACAGCATAAAGAAGAACCTCATTGGCGCCCTCCTGTTCGA
CTCCGGGGAGACGGCCGAAGCCACGCGGCTCAAAAGAACAGCACGGCGCAGATATACCCGCAGAAAGAAT
CGGATCTGCTACCTGCAGGAGATCTTTAGTAATGAGATGGCTAAGGTGGATGACTCTTTCTTCCATAGGC
TGGAGGAGTCCTTTTTGGTGGAGGAGGATAAAAAGCACGAGCGCCACCCAATCTTTGGCAATATCGTGGA
CGAGGTGGCGTACCATGAAAAGTACCCAACCATATATCATCTGAGGAAGAAGCTTGTAGACAGTACTGAT
AAGGCTGACTTGCGGTTGATCTATCTCGCGCTGGCGCATATGATCAAATTTCGGGGACACTTCCTCATCG
AGGGGGACCTGAACCCAGACAACAGCGATGTCGACAAACTCTTTATCCAACTGGTTCAGACTTACAATCA
GCTTTTCGAAGAGAACCCGATCAACGCATCCGGAGTTGACGCCAAAGCAATCCTGAGCGCTAGGCTGTCC
AAATCCCGGCGGCTCGAAAACCTCATCGCACAGCTCCCTGGGGAGAAGAAGAACGGCCTGTTTGGTAATC
TTATCGCCCTGTCACTCGGGCTGACCCCCAACTTTAAATCTAACTTCGACCTGGCCGAAGATGCCAAGCT
TCAACTGAGCAAAGACACCTACGATGATGATCTCGACAATCTGCTGGCCCAGATCGGCGACCAGTACGCA
GACCTTTTTTTGGCGGCAAAGAACCTGTCAGACGCCATTCTGCTGAGTGATATTCTGCGAGTGAACACGG
AGATCACCAAAGCTCCGCTGAGCGCTAGTATGATCAAGCGCTATGATGAGCACCACCAAGACTTGACTTT
GCTGAAGGCCCTTGTCAGACAGCAACTGCCTGAGAAGTACAAGGAAATTTTCTTCGATCAGTCTAAAAAT
GGCTACGCCGGATACATTGACGGCGGAGCAAGCCAGGAGGAATTTTACAAATTTATTAAGCCCATCTTGG
AAAAAATGGACGGCACCGAGGAGCTGCTGGTAAAGCTTAACAGAGAAGATCTGTTGCGCAAACAGCGCAC
TTTCGACAATGGAAGCATCCCCCACCAGATTCACCTGGGCGAACTGCACGCTATCCTCAGGCGGCAAGAG
GATTTCTACCCCTTTTTGAAAGATAACAGGGAAAAGATTGAGAAAATCCTCACATTTCGGATACCCTACT
ATGTAGGCCCCCTCGCCCGGGGAAATTCCAGATTCGCGTGGATGACTCGCAAATCAGAAGAGACTATCAC
TCCCTGGAACTTCGAGGAAGTCGTGGATAAGGGGGCCTCTGCCCAGTCCTTCATCGAAAGGATGACTAAC
TTTGATAAAAATCTGCCTAACGAAAAGGTGCTTCCTAAACACTCTCTGCTGTACGAGTACTTCACAGTTT
ATAACGAGCTCACCAAGGTCAAATACGTCACAGAAGGGATGAGAAAGCCAGCATTCCTGTCTGGAGAGCA
GAAGAAAGCTATCGTGGACCTCCTCTTCAAGACGAACCGGAAAGTTACCGTGAAACAGCTCAAAGAAGAT
TATTTCAAAAAGATTGAATGTTTCGACTCTGTTGAAATCAGCGGAGTGGAGGATCGCTTCAACGCATCCC
TGGGAACGTATCACGATCTCCTGAAAATCATTAAAGACAAGGACTTCCTGGACAATGAGGAGAACGAGGA
CATTCTTGAGGACATTGTCCTCACCCTTACGTTGTTTGAAGATAGGGAGATGATTGAAGAACGCTTGAAA
ACTTACGCTCATCTCTTCGACGACAAAGTCATGAAACAGCTCAAGAGGCGCCGATATACAGGATGGGGGC
GGCTGTCAAGAAAACTGATCAATGGGATCCGAGACAAGCAGAGTGGAAAGACAATCCTGGATTTTCTTAA
GTCCGATGGATTTGCCAACCGGAACTTCATGCAGTTGATCCATGATGACTCTCTCACCTTTAAGGAGGAC
ATCCAGAAAGCACAAGTTTCTGGCCAGGGGGACAGTCTCCACGAGCACATCGCTAATCTTGCAGGTAGCC
CAGCTATCAAAAAGGGAATACTGCAGACCGTTAAGGTCGTGGATGAACTCGTCAAAGTAATGGGAAGGCA
TAAGCCCGAGAATATCGTTATCGAGATGGCCCGAGAGAACCAAACTACCCAGAAGGGACAGAAGAACAGT
AGGGAAAGGATGAAGAGGATTGAAGAGGGTATAAAAGAACTGGGGTCCCAAATCCTTAAGGAACACCCAG
TTGAAAACACCCAGCTTCAGAATGAGGCGCTCTACCTGTACTACCTGCAGAACGGCAGGGACATGTACGT
GGATCAGGAACTGGACATCAATCGGCTCTCCGACTACGACGTGGATCATATCGTGCCCCAGTCTTTTCTC
AAAGATGATTCTATTGATAATAAAGTGTTGACAAGATCCGATAAAAATAGAGGGAAGAGTGATAACGTCC
CCTCAGAAGAAGTTGTCAAGAAAATGAAAAATTATTGGCGGCAGCTGCTGAACGCCAAACTGATCACACA
ACGGAAGTTCGATAATCTGACTAAGGCTGAACGAGGTGGCCTGTCTGAGTTGGATAAAGCCGGCTTCATC
AAAAGGCAGCTTGTTGAGACACGCCAGATCACCAAGCACGTGGCCCAAATTCTCGATTCACGCATGAACA
CCAAGTACGATGAAAATGACAAACTGATTCGAGAGGTGAAAGTTATTACTCTGAAGTCTAAGCTGGTTTC
AGATTTCAGAAAGGACTTTCAGTTTTATAAGGTGAGAGAGATCAACAATTACCACCATGCGCATGATGCC
TACCTGAATGCAGTGGTAGGCACTGCACTTATCAAAAAATATCCCGCGCTTGAATCTGAATTTGTTTACG
GAGACTATAAAGTGTACGATGTTAGGAAAATGATCGCAAAGTCTGAGCAGGAAATAGGCAAGGCCACCGC
TAAGTACTTCTTTTACAGCAATATTATGAATTTTTTCAAGACCGAGATTACACTGGCCAATGGAGAGATT
CGGAAGGCACCACTTATCGAAACAAACGGAGAAACAGGAGAAATCGTGTGGGACAAGGGTAGGGATTTCG
CGACAGTCCGGAAGGTCCTGTCCATGCCGCAGGTGAACATCGTTAAAAAGACCGAAGTACAGACCGGAGG
CTTCTCCAAGGAAAGTATCCTCCCGAAAAGGAACAGCGACAAGCTGATCGCACGCAAAAAAGATTGGGAC
CCCAAGAAATACGGCGGATTCGATTCTCCTACAGTCGCTTACAGTGTACTGGTTGTGGCCAAAGTGGAGA
AAGGGAAGTCTAAAAAACTCAAAAGCGTCAAGGAACTGCTGGGCATCACAATCATGGAGCGATCAAGCTT
CGAAAAAAACCCCATCGACTTTCTCGAGGCGAAAGGATATAAAGAGGTCAAAAAAGACCTCATCATTAAG
CTTCCCAAGTACTCTCTCTTTGAGCTTGAAAACGGCCGGAAACGAATGCTCGCTAGTGCGGGCGAGCTGC
AGAAAGGTAACGAGCTGGCACTGCCCTCTAAATACGTTAATTTCTTGTATCTGGCCAGCCACTATGAAAA
GCTCAAAGGATCTCCCGAAGATAATGAGCAGAAGCAGCTGTTCGTGGAACAACACAAACACTACCTTGAT
GAGATCATCGAGCAAATAAGCGAATTCTCCAAAAGAGTGATCCTCGCCGACGCTAACCTCGATAAGGTGC
TTTCTGCTTACAATAAGCACAGGGATAAGCCCATCAGGGAGCAGGCAGAAAACATTATCCACTTGTTTAC
TCTGACCAACTTGGGCGCGCCTGCAGCCTTCAAGTACTTCGACACCACCATAGACAGAAAGCGGTACACC
TCTACAAAGGAGGTCCTGGACGCCACACTGATTCATCAGTCAATTACGGGGCTCTATGAAACAAGAATCG
ACCTCTCTCAGCTCGGTGGAGACAGCAGGGCTGACCCCAAGAAGAAGAGGAAGGTGGGTTCGATGGTGAG
CAAGGGCGAGGAGCTGTTCACCGGGGTGGTGCCCATCCTGGTCGAGCTGGACGGCGACGTAAACGGCCAC
AAGTTCAGCGTGTCCGGCGAGGGCGAGGGCGATGCCACCTACGGCAAGCTGACCCTGAAGTTCATCTGCA
CCACCGGCAAGCTGCCCGTGCCCTGGCCCACCCTCGTGACCACCTTCGGCTACGGCCTGCAGTGCTTCGC
CCGCTACCCCGACCACATGAAGCAGCACGACTTCTTCAAGTCCGCCATGCCCGAAGGCTACGTCCAGGAG
CGCACCATCTTCTTCAAGGACGACGGCAACTACAAGACCCGCGCCGAGGTGAAGTTCGAGGGCGACACCC
TGGTGAACCGCATCGAGCTGAAGGGCATCGACTTCAAGGAGGACGGCAACATCCTGGGGCACAAGCTGGA
GTACAACTACAACAGCCACAACGTCTATATCATGGCCGACAAGCAGAAGAACGGCATCAAGGTGAACTTC
AAGATCCGCCACAACATCGAGGACGGCAGCGTGCAGCTCGCCGACCACTACCAGCAGAACACCCCCATCG
GCGACGGCCCCGTGCTGCTGCCCGACAACCACTACCTGAGCTACCAGTCCGCCCTGAGCAAAGACCCCAA
CGAGAAGCGCGATCACATGGTCCTGCTGGAGTTCGTGACCGCCGCCGGGATCACTCTCGGCATGGACGAG
CTGTACAAGTGAGCTTGTCAAGCAGATCGTTCAAACATTTGGCAATAAAGTTTCTTAAGATTGAATCCTG
TTGCCGGTCTTGCGATGATTATCATATAATTTCTGTTGAATTACGTTAAGCATGTAATAATTAACATGTA
ATGCATGACGTTATTTATGAGATGGGTTTTTATGATTAGAGTCCCGCAATTATACATTTAATACGCGATA
GAAAACAAAATATAGCGCGCAAACTAGGATAAATTATCGCGCGCGGTGTCATCTATGTTACTAGATCGAC
GCTACTAGAATTCGAGCTCGGAGCATCTTCATTCTTAAGATATGAAGATAATCTTCAAAAGGCCCCTGGG
AATCTGAAAGAAGAGAAGCAGGCCCATTTATATGGGAAAGAACAATAGTATTTCTTATATAGGCCCATTT
AAGTTGAAAACAATCTTCAAAAGTCCCACATCGCTTAGATAAGAAAACGAAGCTGAGTTTATATACAGCT
AGAGTCGAAGTAGTGATTGTGGCAAAGGAACAAAGCCATGTTTTAGAGCTAGAAATAGCAAGTTAAAATA
AGGCTAGTCCGTTATCAACTTGAAAAAGTGGCACCGAGTCGGTGCTTTTTTTCTAGACCCAGCTTTCTTG
TACAAAGTTGGCATTACGCTTTACGAGGATGCACATGTGACCGAGGGACACGAAGTGATCCGTTTAAACT
ATCAGTGTTTGACAGGATATATTGGCGGGTAAACCTAAGAGAAAAGAGCGTTTATTAGAATAATCGGATA
TTTAAAAGGGCGTGAAAAGGTTTATCCGTTCGTCCATTTGTATGTGCATGCCAACCACAGGGTTCCCCTC
GGGAGTCAGCCGTGCGGCTGCATGAAATCCTGGCCGGTTTGTCTGATGCCAAGCTGGCGGCCTGGCCGGC
CAGCTTGGCCGCTGAAGAAACCGAGCGCCGCCGTCTAAAAAGGTGATGTGTATTTGAGTAAAACAGCTTG
CGTCATGCGGTCGCTGCGTATATGATGCGATGAGTAAATAAACAAATACGCAAGGGGAACGCATGAAGGT
TATCGCTGTACTTAACCAGAAAGGCGGGTCAGGCAAGACGACCATCGCAACCCATCTAGCCCGCGCCCTG
CAACTCGCCGGGGCCGATGTTCTGTTAGTCGATTCCGATCCCCAGGGCAGTGCCCGCGATTGGGCGGCCG
TGCGGGAAGATCAACCGCTAACCGTTGTCGGCATCGACCGCCCGACGATTGACCGCGACGTGAAGGCCAT
CGGCCGGCGCGACTTCGTAGTGATCGACGGAGCGCCCCAGGCGGCGGACTTGGCTGTGTCCGCGATCAAG
GCAGCCGACTTCGTGCTGATTCCGGTGCAGCCAAGCCCTTACGACATATGGGCCACCGCCGACCTGGTGG
AGCTGGTTAAGCAGCGCATTGAGGTCACGGATGGAAGGCTACAAGCGGCCTTTGTCGTGTCGCGGGCGAT
CAAAGGCACGCGCATCGGCGGTGAGGTTGCCGAGGCGCTGGCCGGGTACGAGCTGCCCATTCTTGAGTCC
CGTATCACGCAGCGCGTGAGCTACCCAGGCACTGCCGCCGCCGGCACAACCGTTCTTGAATCAGAACCCG
AGGGCGACGCTGCCCGCGAGGTCCAGGCGCTGGCCGCTGAAATTAAATCAAAACTCATTTGAGTTAATGA
GGTAAAGAGAAAATGAGCAAAAGCACAAACACGCTAAGTGCCGGCCGTCCGAGCGCACGCAGCAGCAAGG
CTGCAACGTTGGCCAGCCTGGCAGACACGCCAGCCATGAAGCGGGTCAACTTTCAGTTGCCGGCGGAGGA
TCACACCAAGCTGAAGATGTACGCGGTACGCCAAGGCAAGACCATTACCGAGCTGCTATCTGAATACATC
GCGCAGCTACCAGAGTAAATGAGCAAATGAATAAATGAGTAGATGAATTTTAGCGGCTAAAGGAGGCGGC
ATGGAAAATCAAGAACAACCAGGCACCGACGCCGTGGAATGCCCCATGTGTGGAGGAACGGGCGGTTGGC
CAGGCGTAAGCGGCTGGGTTGTCTGCCGGCCCTGCAATGGCACTGGAACCCCCAAGCCCGAGGAATCGGC
GTGAGCGGTCGCAAACCATCCGGCCCGGTACAAATCGGCGCGGCGCTGGGTGATGACCTGGTGGAGAAGT
TGAAGGCCGCGCAGGCCGCCCAGCGGCAACGCATCGAGGCAGAAGCACGCCCCGGTGAATCGTGGCAAGC
GGCCGCTGATCGAATCCGCAAAGAATCCCGGCAACCGCCGGCAGCCGGTGCGTCGTCGATTAGGAAGCCG
CCCAAGGGCGACGAGCAACCAGATTTTTTCGTTCCGATGCTCTATGACGTGGGCACCCGCGATAGTCGCA
GCATCATGGACGTGGCCGTTTTCCGTCTGTCGAAGCGTGACCGACGAGCTGGCGAGGTGATCCGCTACGA
GCTTCCAGACGGGCACGTAGAGGTTTCCGCAGGGCCGGCCGGCATGGCCAGTGTGTGGGATTACGACCTG
GTACTGATGGCGGTTTCCCATCTAACCGAATCCATGAACCGATACCGGGAAGGGAAGGGAGACAAGCCCG
GCCGCGTGTTCCGTCCACACGTTGCGGACGTACTCAAGTTCTGCCGGCGAGCCGATGGCGGAAAGCAGAA
AGACGACCTGGTAGAAACCTGCATTCGGTTAAACACCACGCACGTTGCCATGCAGCGTACGAAGAAGGCC
AAGAACGGCCGCCTGGTGACGGTATCCGAGGGTGAAGCCTTGATTAGCCGCTACAAGATCGTAAAGAGCG
AAACCGGGCGGCCGGAGTACATCGAGATCGAGCTAGCTGATTGGATGTACCGCGAGATTACAGAAGGCAA
GAACCCGGACGTGCTGACGGTTCACCCCGATTACTTTTTGATCGATCCCGGCATCGGCCGTTTTCTCTAC
CGCCTGGCACGCCGCGCCGCAGGCAAGGCAGAAGCCAGATGGTTGTTCAAGACGATCTACGAACGCAGTG
GCAGCGCCGGAGAGTTCAAGAAGTTCTGTTTCACCGTGCGCAAGCTGATCGGGTCAAATGACCTGCCGGA
GTACGATTTGAAGGAGGAGGCGGGGCAGGCTGGCCCGATCCTAGTCATGCGCTACCGCAACCTGATCGAG
GGCGAAGCATCCGCCGGTTCCTAATGTACGGAGCAGATGCTAGGGCAAATTGCCCTAGCAGGGGAAAAAG
GTCGAAAAAGCTTCTTTCCTGTGGATAGCACGTACATTGGGAACCCAAAGCCGTACATTGGGAACCGGAA
CCCGTACATTGGGAACCCAAAGCCGTACATTGGGAACCGGTCACACATGTAAGTGACTGATATAAAAGAG
AAAAAAGGCGATTTTTCCGCCTAAAACTCTTTAAAACTTATTAAAACTCTTAAAACCCGCCTGGCCTGTG
CATAACTGTCTGGCCAGCGCACAGCCGAACAGCTGCAAAAAGCGCCCACATCAAGGCTCCGAGTGCGCGG
AACCCCTATTTGTTTATTTTTCTAAATACATTCAAATATGTATCCGCTCATGAGACAATAACCCTGATAA
ATGCTTCAATAATATTGAAAAAGGAAGAGTATGGCTAAAATGAGAATATCACCGGAATTGAAAAAACTGA
TCGAAAAATACCGCTGCGTAAAAGATACGGAAGGAATGTCTCCTGCTAAGGTATATAAGCTGGTGGGAGA
AAATGAAAACCTATATTTAAAAATGACGGACAGCCGGTATAAAGGGACCACCTATGATGTGGAACGGGAA
AAGGACATGATGCTATGGCTGGAAGGAAAGCTGCCTGTTCCAAAGGTCCTGCACTTTGAACGGCATGATG
GCTGGAGCAATCTGCTCATGAGTGAGGCCGATGGCGTCCTTTGCTCGGAAGAGTATGAAGATGAACAAAG
CCCTGAAAAGATTATCGAGCTGTATGCGGAGTGCATCAGGCTCTTTCACTCCATCGACATATCGGATTGT
CCCTATACGAATAGCTTAGACAGCCGCTTAGCCGAATTGGATTACTTACTGAATAACGATCTGGCCGATG
TGGATTGCGAAAACTGGGAAGAGGACACTCCATTTAAAGATCCGCGCGAGCTGTATGATTTTTTAAAGAC
GGAAAAGCCCGAAGAGGAACTTGTCTTTTCCCACGGCGACCTGGGAGACAGCAACATCTTTGTGAAAGAT
GGCAAAGTAAGTGGCTTTATTGATCTTGGGAGAAGCGGCAGGGCGGACAAGTGGTATGACATTGCCTTCT
GCGTCCGGTCGCTCAGGGAGGATATCGGGGAAGAACAGTATGTCGAGCTATTTTTTGACTTACTGGGGAT
CAAGCCTGATTGGGAGAAAATAAAATATTATATTTTACTGGATGAATTGTTTTAGCTGTCAGACCAAGTT
TACTCATATATACTTTAGATTGATTTAAAACTTCATTTTTAATTTAAAAGGATCTAGGTGAAGATCCTTT
TTGATAATCTCATGACCAAAATCCCTTAACGTGAGTTTTCGTTCCACTGAGCGTCAGACCCCGTAGAAAA
GATCAAAGGATCTTCTTGAGATCCTTTTTTTCTGCGCGTAATCTGCTGCTTGCAAACAAAAAAACCACCG
CTACCAGCGGTGGTTTGTTTGCCGGATCAAGAGCTACCAACTCTTTTTCCGAAGGTAACTGGCTTCAGCA
GAGCGCAGATACCAAATACTGTTCTTCTAGTGTAGCCGTAGTTAGGCCACCACTTCAAGAACTCTGTAGC
ACCGCCTACATACCTCGCTCTGCTAATCCTGTTACCAGTGGCTGCTGCCAGTGGCGATAAGTCGTGTCTT
ACCGGGTTGGACTCAAGACGATAGTTACCGGATAAGGCGCAGCGGTCGGGCTGAACGGGGGGTTCGTGCA
CACAGCCCAGCTTGGAGCGAACGACCTACACCGAACTGAGATACCTACAGCGTGAGCTATGAGAAAGCGC
CACGCTTCCCGAAGGGAGAAAGGCGGACAGGTATCCGGTAAGCGGCAGGGTCGGAACAGGAGAGCGCACG
AGGGAGCTTCCAGGGGGAAACGCCTGGTATCTTTATAGTCCTGTCGGGTTTCGCCACCTCTGACTTGAGC
GTCGATTTTTGTGATGCTCGTCAGGGGGGCGGAGCCTATGGAAAAACGCCAGCAACGCGGCCTTTTTACG
GTTCCTGCTCGGATCTGTTGGACCGGACAGTAGTCATGGTTGATGGGCTGCCTGTATCGAGTGGTGATTT
TGTGCCGAGCTGCCGGTCGGGGAGCTGTTGGCTGGCTGGTGGCAGGATATATTGTGGTGTAAACAAATTG
ACGCTTAGACAACTTAATAACACATTGCGGACGTTTTTAATGTACTGGGGTT
Features (pLannotate 1.2.2; 15 found; start..end, strand, type, name):
    127..803     +  promoter       CaMV 35S promoter (enhanced): cauliflower mosaic virus 35S promoter with a duplicated enhancer region
    828..881     +  misc_feature   TMV Ω: translational enhancer from the tobacco mosaic virus 5'-leader sequence (Gallie et al., 1988)
    890..4993    +  CDS            Cas9: Cas9 (Csn1) endonuclease from the Streptococcus pyogenes Type II CRISPR/Cas system generates RNA-guided double strand breaks in DNA
   5033..5749    +  CDS            EYFP: EYFP is a basic (constitutively fluorescent) green/yellow fluorescent protein published in 1996, derived from Aequorea victoria. It is reported to be a very rapidly-maturing weak dimer with high acid sensitivity.
   5765..6017    +  terminator     NOS terminator: nopaline synthase terminator and poly(A) signal
   6270..6345    +  misc_RNA       gRNA scaffold: guide RNA scaffold for the Streptococcus pyogenes CRISPR/Cas9 system
   6357..6378    -  protein_bind   attB2 (fragment): mutant version of attB; recombination site for the Gateway® BP reaction BP Clonase™
   6450..6474    +  misc_feature   RB T-DNA repeat: right border repeat from nopaline C58 T-DNA
   6783..7412    +  CDS            pVS1 StaA: stability protein from the Pseudomonas plasmid pVS1 (Heeb et al., 2000)
   7841..8914    +  CDS            pVS1 RepA: replication protein from the Pseudomonas plasmid pVS1 (Heeb et al., 2000)
   8980..9174    +  rep_origin     pVS1 oriV: origin of replication for the Pseudomonas plasmid pVS1 (Heeb et al., 2000)
   9236..9340    +  promoter       AmpR promoter: bla
   9341..10135   +  CDS            KanR: aminoglycoside phosphotransferase; aphA-3; confers resistance to kanamycin
  10306..10894   +  rep_origin     ori: high-copy-number ColE1/pMB1/pBR322/pUC origin of replication
  11030..11054   +  misc_feature   LB T-DNA repeat: left border repeat from nopaline C58 T-DNA
