[The description below was written by a language model from this plasmid's Addgene catalogue record and pLannotate feature annotations shown in this document.]
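Description:
pEPOR2KN0042 is a Level 2 MoClo (Golden Gate) plant expression construct of about 11.1 kb, assembled in the binary backbone pICSL4723 by joining two Level 1 transcription units through BpiI sites that were destroyed during cloning. The backbone has the layout of an Agrobacterium binary vector. Nopaline-type left and right T-DNA border repeats flank the payload. A high-copy ColE1/pUC-type origin supports propagation in E. coli, while the pVS1 oriV with its RepA replication and StaA stability genes allows maintenance in Agrobacterium. Bacterial selection is by kanamycin, through an aminoglycoside phosphotransferase gene driven by the bla promoter. No plant selectable marker appears in the annotated features.

The first unit in the T-DNA expresses Sp-eCas9 1.0, an enhanced-specificity variant of Streptococcus pyogenes Cas9. It is driven by a CaMV 35S promoter with a duplicated enhancer, followed by the TMV Ω translational leader, and it ends in the NOS terminator. The feature table also places an EYFP coding sequence directly downstream of Cas9 and before the terminator. This suggests a fluorescent fusion or tag for monitoring nuclease expression, although the catalogue entry does not mention it. The second unit is a single guide RNA cassette, described in the record as driven by the Arabidopsis U6-26 Pol III promoter. The promoter itself was not picked up by the automated annotation, but the S. pyogenes gRNA scaffold was. The guide targets AT5G58420, an RPS4A family protein gene.

The construct belongs to a toolkit built to compare the efficiency and specificity of different Cas nucleases in plants, and here it supplies the nuclease and guide together on one plasmid.
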