Addgene plasmid #117609: pEPOR2KN0042
Purpose: Level2 MoClo construct, containing level1 plant expression cassettes for Sp-eCas9 1.0(pEPOR1CB0010) and sgRNA_RPS4A family protein {AT5G58420 }(pEPOR1CB0071)
Depositing lab: Nicola Patron. Depositing organization: Earlham Institute. Publication: Comparison of efficiency and specificity of CRISPR-associated (Cas) nucleases in plants: An expanded toolkit for precision genome engineering. Raitskin O, Schudoma C, West A, Patron NJ. PLoS One. 2019 Feb 27;14(2):e0211598. doi: 10.1371/journal.pone.0211598. eCollection 2019. PubMed 30811422.
Backbone
  Vector backbone: pICSL4723
  Vector type: Plant Expression
Growth in bacteria
  Bacterial resistance: Kanamycin, 50 μg/mL
  Growth temperature: 37°C
  Growth strain: DH5alpha
  Copy number: High Copy
Gene/Insert
  Gene/Insert name: [35S:Sp-eCas9 1.0(pEPOR1CB0010) ] +[AtU6-26:sgRNA]
  Species: Synthetic
  Cloning method: Restriction Enzyme; 5′ cloning site BpiI (destroyed during cloning); 3′ cloning site BpiI (destroyed during cloning)
Terms and licenses: Academic/Nonprofit Terms; Industry Terms: Not Available to Industry
Depositor comments: Please visit https://www.biorxiv.org/content/early/2018/09/20/422766 for BioRxiv preprint
How to cite: pEPOR2KN0042 was a gift from Nicola Patron (Addgene plasmid # 117609 ; http://n2t.net/addgene:117609 ; RRID:Addgene_117609)
